Addgene plasmid #83709: MSCV-6NBC-GFP-PGK-Puro-Barcode32
Purpose: individual 6N barcode to make barcoded cell line variants
Depositing lab: Monte Winslow. Depositing organization: Stanford University. Publication: An in vivo multiplexed small-molecule screening platform. Gruner BM, Schulze CJ, Yang D, Ogasawara D, Dix MM, Rogers ZN, Chuang CH, McFarland CD, Chiou SH, Brown JM, Cravatt BF, Bogyo M, Winslow MM. Nat Methods. 2016 Sep 12. doi: 10.1038/nmeth.3992. PubMed 27617390.
Backbone
  Vector backbone: MSCV
  Vector type: Retroviral
  Selectable markers: Puromycin
Growth in bacteria
  Bacterial resistance: Ampicillin, 100 μg/mL
  Growth temperature: 37°C
  Growth strain: DH5alpha
  Copy number: High Copy
Gene/Insert
  Gene/Insert name: Barcode32
  Species: Synthetic
  Cloning method: Restriction Enzyme; 5′ cloning site BglII (destroyed during cloning); 3′ cloning site EcoRI (not destroyed)
  Sequencing primers: 5′ CCCTTGAACCTCCTCGTTCGACC
Terms and licenses: Academic/Nonprofit Terms; Industry Terms: Not Available to Industry
How to cite: MSCV-6NBC-GFP-PGK-Puro-Barcode32 was a gift from Monte Winslow (Addgene plasmid # 83709 ; http://n2t.net/addgene:83709 ; RRID:Addgene_83709)
