[The description below was written by a language model from this plasmid's Addgene catalogue record and pLannotate feature annotations shown in this document.]
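Description:
MSCV-6NBC-GFP-PGK-Puro-Barcode32 is a gammaretroviral transfer vector built on the murine stem cell virus (MSCV) backbone. It stably marks mammalian cells with a defined short DNA barcode together with a fluorescent reporter and a drug-selection marker. In bacteria the roughly 7 kb plasmid is maintained through a high-copy ColE1/pUC-type origin and selected with ampicillin via the β-lactamase gene. The backbone also contains non-functional remnants of lac, rop, bom, tetracycline-resistance and env sequences left over from earlier cloning vectors.

The proviral region is flanked by the MESV-derived 5′ and 3′ long terminal repeats. It includes the Ψ packaging signal and a truncated gag segment lacking its start codon, which together support efficient encapsidation of the genomic RNA when gag, pol and env are supplied in trans by a packaging system. Downstream lies EGFP, which has no dedicated internal promoter annotated and is therefore presumably expressed from the 5′ LTR. It is followed by a mouse PGK promoter driving puromycin N-acetyltransferase, so transduced cells can be both visualised or sorted by green fluorescence and selected with puromycin.

The insert is a synthetic sequence, Barcode32, one individual member of a six-nucleotide ("6N") barcode series, cloned between a BglII site (destroyed) and an EcoRI site (retained). The barcode is not annotated in the feature table, so its exact position cannot be read from the record. The stated purpose is to make barcoded variants of cell lines. The associated publication title describes an in vivo multiplexed small-molecule screening platform, which suggests that distinctly barcoded cell populations are pooled and later distinguished by their barcodes.
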