Features (pLannotate 1.2.2; 19 found; start..end, strand, type, name):
    579..920     +  misc_feature   MESV Ψ: packaging signal of murine embryonic stem cell virus
    987..1403    +  CDS            gag (truncated): truncated Moloney murine leukemia virus (MMLV) gag gene lacking the start codon
   1427..2143    +  CDS            EGFP: EGFP is a basic (constitutively fluorescent) green fluorescent protein published in 1996, derived from Aequorea victoria. It is reported to be a rapidly-maturing weak dimer with moderate acid sensitivity.
   2161..2660    +  promoter       PGK promoter: mouse phosphoglycerate kinase 1 promoter
   2681..3280    +  CDS            PuroR: puromycin N-acetyltransferase; pac from Streptomyces alboniger; confers resistance to puromycin
   3380..3894    +  LTR            3' LTR: 3' long terminal repeat from murine embryonic stem cell virus
   4087..4103    -  protein_bind   lac operator: The lac repressor binds to the lac operator to inhibit transcription in E. coli. This inhibition can be relieved by adding lactose or isopropyl-β-D-thiogalactopyranoside (IPTG). lac repressor encoded by lacI
   4111..4141    -  promoter       lac promoter: promoter for the E. coli lac operon
   4156..4177    -  protein_bind   CAP binding site: CAP binding activates transcription in the presence of cAMP. E. coli catabolite activator protein
   4190..4282    -  CDS            lacI (fragment): lac repressor; lacI; The lac repressor binds to the lac operator to inhibit transcription in E. coli. This inhibition can be relieved by adding lactose or isopropyl-β-D-thiogalactopyranoside (IPTG).
   4465..5053    -  rep_origin     ori: high-copy-number ColE1/pMB1/pBR322/pUC origin of replication
   5224..6084    -  CDS            AmpR: β-lactamase; bla; confers resistance to ampicillin, carbenicillin, and related antibiotics
   6085..6189    -  promoter       AmpR promoter: bla
   6284..6319    +  CDS            rop (fragment): Rop protein, which maintains plasmids at low copy number; rop
   6421..6520    +  misc_feature   bom (fragment): basis of mobility region from pBR322
   6526..6675    -  CDS            lacZα (fragment): LacZα fragment of β-galactosidase; lacZ fragment
   6675..6876    -  CDS            TcR (fragment): tetracycline efflux protein; tet; confers resistance to tetracycline
   6877..6975    +  CDS            env (fragment): murine leukemia virus gPr80 envelope polyprotein precursor; env; proteolytically cleaved into gp70SU and p15TM subunits
   7017..515     +  LTR            5' LTR (across the origin): 5' long terminal repeat from murine embryonic stem cell virus
>Addgene plasmid #83709 | MSCV-6NBC-GFP-PGK-Puro-Barcode32 | depositor full sequence | sequence record 159850 | Full Sequence
TGAAAGACCCCACCTGTAGGTTTGGCAAGCTAGCTTAAGTAACGCCATTTTGCAAGGCATGGAAAATACA
TAACTGAGAATAGAGAAGTTCAGATCAAGGTTAGGAACAGAGAGACAGCAGAATATGGGCCAAACAGGAT
ATCTGTGGTAAGCAGTTCCTGCCCCGGCTCAGGGCCAAGAACAGATGGTCCCCAGATGCGGTCCCGCCCT
CAGCAGTTTCTAGAGAACCATCAGATGTTTCCAGGGTGCCCCAAGGACCTGAAATGACCCTGTGCCTTAT
TTGAACTAACCAATCAGTTCGCTTCTCGCTTCTGTTCGCGCGCTTCTGCTCCCCGAGCTCAATAAAAGAG
CCCACAACCCCTCACTCGGCGCGCCAGTCCTCCGATAGACTGCGTCGCCCGGGTACCCGTATTCCCAATA
AAGCCTCTTGCTGTTTGCATCCGAATCGTGGACTCGCTGATCCTTGGGAGGGTCTCCTCAGATTGATTGA
CTGCCCACCTCGGGGGTCTTTCATTTGGAGGTTCCACCGAGATTTGGAGACCCCTGCCCAGGGACCACCG
ACCCCCCCGCCGGGAGGTAAGCTGGCCAGCGGTCGTTTCGTGTCTGTCTCTGTCTTTGTGCGTGTTTGTG
CCGGCATCTAATGTTTGCGCCTGCGTCTGTACTAGTTAGCTAACTAGCTCTGTATCTGGCGGACCCGTGG
TGGAACTGACGAGTTCTGAACACCCGGCCGCAACCCTGGGAGACGTCCCAGGGACTTTGGGGGCCGTTTT
TGTGGCCCGACCTGAGGAAGGGAGTCGATGTGGAATCCGACCCCGTCAGGATATGTGGTTCTGGTAGGAG
ACGAGAACCTAAAACAGTTCCCGCCTCCGTCTGAATTTTTGCTTTCGGTTTGGAACCGAAGCCGCGCGTC
TTGTCTGCTGCAGCGCTGCAGCATCGTTCTGTGTTGTCTCTGTCTGACTGTGTTTCTGTATTTGTCTGAA
AATTAGGGCCAGACTGTTACCACTCCCTTAAGTTTGACCTTAGGTCACTGGAAAGATGTCGAGCGGATCG
CTCACAACCAGTCGGTAGATGTCAAGAAGAGACGTTGGGTTACCTTCTGCTCTGCAGAATGGCCAACCTT
TAACGTCGGATGGCCGCGAGACGGCACCTTTAACCGAGACCTCATCACCCAGGTTAAGATCAAGGTCTTT
TCACCTGGCCCGCATGGACACCCAGACCAGGTCCCCTACATCGTGACCTGGGAAGCCTTGGCTTTTGACC
CCCCTCCCTGGGTCAAGCCCTTTGTACACCCTAAGCCTCCGCCTCCTCTTCCTCCATCCGCCCCGTCTCT
CCCCCTTGAACCTCCTCGTTCGACCCCGCCTCGATCCTCCCTTTATCCAGCCCTCACTCCTTCTCTAGGC
GCCGGAATTAGATCCGAGACGCCACCATGGTGAGCAAGGGCGAGGAGCTGTTCACCGGGGTGGTGCCCAT
CCTGGTCGAGCTGGACGGCGACGTAAACGGCCACAAGTTCAGCGTGTCCGGCGAGGGCGAGGGCGATGCC
ACCTACGGCAAGCTGACCCTGAAGTTCATCTGCACCACCGGCAAGCTGCCCGTGCCCTGGCCCACCCTCG
TGACCACCCTGACCTACGGCGTGCAGTGCTTCAGCCGCTACCCCGACCACATGAAGCAGCACGACTTCTT
CAAGTCCGCCATGCCCGAAGGCTACGTCCAGGAGCGCACCATCTTCTTCAAGGACGACGGCAACTACAAG
ACCCGCGCCGAGGTGAAGTTCGAGGGCGACACCCTGGTGAACCGCATCGAGCTGAAGGGCATCGACTTCA
AGGAGGACGGCAACATCCTGGGGCACAAGCTGGAGTACAACTACAACAGCCACAACGTCTATATCATGGC
CGACAAGCAGAAGAACGGCATCAAGGTGAACTTCAAGATCCGCCACAACATCGAGGACGGCAGCGTGCAG
CTCGCCGACCACTACCAGCAGAACACCCCCATCGGCGACGGCCCCGTGCTGCTGCCCGACAACCACTACC
TGAGCACCCAGTCCGCCCTGAGCAAAGACCCCAACGAGAAGCGCGATCACATGGTCCTGCTGGAGTTCGT
GACCGCCGCCGGGATCACTCTCGGCATGGACGAGCTGTACAAGTAGCGGAGAATTCTACCGGGTAGGGGA
GGCGCTTTTCCCAAGGCAGTCTGGAGCATGCGCTTTAGCAGCCCCGCTGGGCACTTGGCGCTACACAAGT
GGCCTCTGGCCTCGCACACATTCCACATCCACCGGTAGGCGCCAACCGGCTCCGTTCTTTGGTGGCCCCT
TCGCGCCACCTTCTACTCCTCCCCTAGTCAGGAAGTTCCCCCCCGCCCCGCAGCTCGCGTCGTGCAGGAC
GTGACAAATGGAAGTAGCACGTCTCACTAGTCTCGTGCAGATGGACAGCACCGCTGAGCAATGGAAGCGG
GTAGGCCTTTGGGGCAGCGGCCAATAGCAGCTTTGCTCCTTCGCTTTCTGGGCTCAGAGGCTGGGAAGGG
GTGGGTCCGGGGGCGGGCTCAGGGGCGGGCTCAGGGGCGGGGCGGGCGCCCGAAGGTCCTCCGGAGGCCC
GGCATTCTGCACGCTTCAAAAGCGCACGTCTGCCGCGCTGTTCTCCTCTTCCTCATCTCCGGGCCTTTCG
ACCTGCAGCCCAAGCTTACCATGACCGAGTACAAGCCCACGGTGCGCCTCGCCACCCGCGACGACGTCCC
CAGGGCCGTACGCACCCTCGCCGCCGCGTTCGCCGACTACCCCGCCACGCGCCACACCGTCGATCCGGAC
CGCCACATCGAGCGGGTCACCGAGCTGCAAGAACTCTTCCTCACGCGCGTCGGGCTCGACATCGGCAAGG
TGTGGGTCGCGGACGACGGCGCCGCGGTGGCGGTCTGGACCACGCCGGAGAGCGTCGAAGCGGGGGCGGT
GTTCGCCGAGATCGGCCCGCGCATGGCCGAGTTGAGCGGTTCCCGGCTGGCCGCGCAGCAACAGATGGAA
GGCCTCCTGGCGCCGCACCGGCCCAAGGAGCCCGCGTGGTTCCTGGCCACCGTCGGCGTCTCGCCCGACC
ACCAGGGCAAGGGTCTGGGCAGCGCCGTCGTGCTCCCCGGAGTGGAGGCGGCCGAGCGCGCCGGGGTGCC
CGCCTTCCTGGAGACCTCCGCGCCCCGCAACCTCCCCTTCTACGAGCGGCTCGGCTTCACCGTCACCGCC
GACGTCGAGGTGCCCGAAGGACCGCGCACCTGGTGCATGACCCGCAAGCCCGGTGCCTGACGCCCGCCCC
ACGACCCGCAGCGCCCGACCGAAAGGAGCGCACGACCCCATGCATCGATAAAATAAAAGATTTTATTTAG
TCTCCAGAAAAAGGGGGGAATGAAAGACCCCACCTGTAGGTTTGGCAAGCTAGCTTAAGTAACGCCATTT
TGCAAGGCATGGAAAATACATAACTGAGAATAGAGAAGTTCAGATCAAGGTTAGGAACAGAGAGACAGCA
GAATATGGGCCAAACAGGATATCTGTGGTAAGCAGTTCCTGCCCCGGCTCAGGGCCAAGAACAGATGGTC
CCCAGATGCGGTCCCGCCCTCAGCAGTTTCTAGAGAACCATCAGATGTTTCCAGGGTGCCCCAAGGACCT
GAAATGACCCTGTGCCTTATTTGAACTAACCAATCAGTTCGCTTCTCGCTTCTGTTCGCGCGCTTCTGCT
CCCCGAGCTCAATAAAAGAGCCCACAACCCCTCACTCGGCGCGCCAGTCCTCCGATAGACTGCGTCGCCC
GGGTACCCGTGTATCCAATAAACCCTCTTGCAGTTGCATCCGACTTGTGGTCTCGCTGTTCCTTGGGAGG
GTCTCCTCTGAGTGATTGACTACCCGTCAGCGGGGGTCTTTCATGGGTAACAGTTTCTTGAAGTTGGAGA
ACAACATTCTGAGGGTAGGAGTCGAATATTAAGTAATCCTGACTCAATTAGCCACTGTTTTGAATCCACA
TACTCCAATACTCCTGAAATAGTTCATTATGGACAGCGCAGAAGAGCTGGGGAGAATTAATTCGTAATCA
TGGTCATAGCTGTTTCCTGTGTGAAATTGTTATCCGCTCACAATTCCACACAACATACGAGCCGGAAGCA
TAAAGTGTAAAGCCTGGGGTGCCTAATGAGTGAGCTAACTCACATTAATTGCGTTGCGCTCACTGCCCGC
TTTCCAGTCGGGAAACCTGTCGTGCCAGCTGCATTAATGAATCGGCCAACGCGCGGGGAGAGGCGGTTTG
CGTATTGGGCGCTCTTCCGCTTCCTCGCTCACTGACTCGCTGCGCTCGGTCGTTCGGCTGCGGCGAGCGG
TATCAGCTCACTCAAAGGCGGTAATACGGTTATCCACAGAATCAGGGGATAACGCAGGAAAGAACATGTG
AGCAAAAGGCCAGCAAAAGGCCAGGAACCGTAAAAAGGCCGCGTTGCTGGCGTTTTTCCATAGGCTCCGC
CCCCCTGACGAGCATCACAAAAATCGACGCTCAAGTCAGAGGTGGCGAAACCCGACAGGACTATAAAGAT
ACCAGGCGTTTCCCCCTGGAAGCTCCCTCGTGCGCTCTCCTGTTCCGACCCTGCCGCTTACCGGATACCT
GTCCGCCTTTCTCCCTTCGGGAAGCGTGGCGCTTTCTCATAGCTCACGCTGTAGGTATCTCAGTTCGGTG
TAGGTCGTTCGCTCCAAGCTGGGCTGTGTGCACGAACCCCCCGTTCAGCCCGACCGCTGCGCCTTATCCG
GTAACTATCGTCTTGAGTCCAACCCGGTAAGACACGACTTATCGCCACTGGCAGCAGCCACTGGTAACAG
GATTAGCAGAGCGAGGTATGTAGGCGGTGCTACAGAGTTCTTGAAGTGGTGGCCTAACTACGGCTACACT
AGAAGGACAGTATTTGGTATCTGCGCTCTGCTGAAGCCAGTTACCTTCGGAAAAAGAGTTGGTAGCTCTT
GATCCGGCAAACAAACCACCGCTGGTAGCGGTGGTTTTTTTGTTTGCAAGCAGCAGATTACGCGCAGAAA
AAAAGGATCTCAAGAAGATCCTTTGATCTTTTCTACGGGGTCTGACGCTCAGTGGAACGAAAACTCACGT
TAAGGGATTTTGGTCATGAGATTATCAAAAAGGATCTTCACCTAGATCCTTTTAAATTAAAAATGAAGTT
TTAAATCAATCTAAAGTATATATGAGTAAACTTGGTCTGACAGTTACCAATGCTTAATCAGTGAGGCACC
TATCTCAGCGATCTGTCTATTTCGTTCATCCATAGTTGCCTGACTCCCCGTCGTGTAGATAACTACGATA
CGGGAGGGCTTACCATCTGGCCCCAGTGCTGCAATGATACCGCGAGACCCACGCTCACCGGCTCCAGATT
TATCAGCAATAAACCAGCCAGCCGGAAGGGCCGAGCGCAGAAGTGGTCCTGCAACTTTATCCGCCTCCAT
CCAGTCTATTAATTGTTGCCGGGAAGCTAGAGTAAGTAGTTCGCCAGTTAATAGTTTGCGCAACGTTGTT
GCCATTGCTACAGGCATCGTGGTGTCACGCTCGTCGTTTGGTATGGCTTCATTCAGCTCCGGTTCCCAAC
GATCAAGGCGAGTTACATGATCCCCCATGTTGTGCAAAAAAGCGGTTAGCTCCTTCGGTCCTCCGATCGT
TGTCAGAAGTAAGTTGGCCGCAGTGTTATCACTCATGGTTATGGCAGCACTGCATAATTCTCTTACTGTC
ATGCCATCCGTAAGATGCTTTTCTGTGACTGGTGAGTACTCAACCAAGTCATTCTGAGAATAGTGTATGC
GGCGACCGAGTTGCTCTTGCCCGGCGTCAATACGGGATAATACCGCGCCACATAGCAGAACTTTAAAAGT
GCTCATCATTGGAAAACGTTCTTCGGGGCGAAAACTCTCAAGGATCTTACCGCTGTTGAGATCCAGTTCG
ATGTAACCCACTCGTGCACCCAACTGATCTTCAGCATCTTTTACTTTCACCAGCGTTTCTGGGTGAGCAA
AAACAGGAAGGCAAAATGCCGCAAAAAAGGGAATAAGGGCGACACGGAAATGTTGAATACTCATACTCTT
CCTTTTTCAATATTATTGAAGCATTTATCAGGGTTATTGTCTCATGAGCGGATACATATTTGAATGTATT
TAGAAAAATAAACAAATAGGGGTTCCGCGCACATTTCCCCGAAAAGTGCCACCTGACGTCTAAGAAACCA
TTATTATCATGACATTAACCTATAAAAATAGGCGTATCACGAGGCCCTTTCGTCTCGCGCGTTTCGGTGA
TGACGGTGAAAACCTCTGACACATGCAGCTCCCGGAGACGGTCACAGCTTGTCTGTAAGCGGATGCCGGG
AGCAGACAAGCCCGTCAGGGCGCGTCAGCGGGTGTTGGCGGGTGTCGGGGCTGGCTTAACTATGCGGCAT
CAGAGCAGATTGTACTGAGAGTGCACCATATGCGGTGTGAAATACCGCACAGATGCGTAAGGAGAAAATA
CCGCATCAGGCGCCATTCGCCATTCAGGCTGCGCAACTGTTGGGAAGGGCGATCGGTGCGGGCCTCTTCG
CTATTACGCCAGCTGGCGAAAGGGGGATGTGCTGCAAGGCGATTAAGTTGGGTAACGCCAGGGTTTTCCC
AGTCACGACGTTGTAAAACGACGGCGCAAGGAATGGTGCATGCAAGGAGATGGCGCCCAACAGTCCCCCG
GCCACGGGGCCTGCCACCATACCCACGCCGAAACAAGCGCTCATGAGCCCGAAGTGGCGAGCCCGATCTT
CCCCATCGGTGATGTCGGCGATATAGGCGCCAGCAACCGCACCTGTGGCGCCGGTGATGCCGGCCACGAT
GCGTCCGGCGTAGAGGCGATTAGTCCAATTTGTTAAAGACAGGATATCAGTGGTCCAGGCTCTAGTTTTG
ACTCAACAATATCACCAGCTGAAGCCTATAGAGTACGAGCCATAGATAAAATAAAAGATTTTATTTAGTC
TCCAGAAAAAGGGGGGAA
