>Addgene plasmid #83709 | MSCV-6NBC-GFP-PGK-Puro-Barcode32 | addgene partial sequence | sequence record 165176 | pLXSN5 5'-CCCTTGAACCTCCTCGTTCGACC-3'
CAGCCCTCACTCCTTCTCTAGGCGCCGGAATTAGATCCGAGACGCCACCATGGTGAGCAAGGGCGAGGAG
CTGTTCACCGGGGTGGTGCCCATCCTGGTCGAGCTGGACGGCGACGTAAACGGCCACAAGTTCAGCGTGT
CCGGCGAGGGCGAGGGCGATGCCACCTACGGCAAGCTGACCCTGAAGTTCATCTGCACCACCGGCAAGCT
GCCCGTGCCCTGGCCCACCCTCGTGACCACCCTGACCTACGGCGTGCAGTGCTTCAGCCGCTACCCCGAC
CACATGAAGCAGCACGACTTCTTCAAGTCCGCCATGCCCGAAGGCTACGTCCAGGAGCGCACCATCTTCT
TCAAGGACGACGGCAACTACAAGACCCGCGCCGAGGTGAAGTTCGAGGGCGACACCCTGGTGAACCGCAT
CGAGCTGAAGGGCATCGACTTCAAGGAGGACGGCAACATCCTGGGGCACAAGCTGGAGTACAACTACAAC
AGCCACAACGTCTATATCATGGCCGACAAGCAGAAGAACGGCATCAAGGTGAACTTCAAGATCCGCCACA
ACATCGAGGACGGCAGCGTGCAGCTCGCCGACCACTACCAGCAGAACACCCCCATCGGCGACGGCCCCGT
GCTGCTGCCCGACAACCACTACCTGAGCACCCAGTCCGCCCTGAGCAAAGACCCCAACGAGAAGCGCGAT
CACATGGTCCTGCTGGAGTTCGTGACCGCCGCCGGGATCACTCTCGGCATGGACGAGCTGTACAAGTAGC
GGAGAATTCTACCGGGTAGGGGAGGCGCTTTTCCCAAGGCAGTCTGGAGCATGCGCTTTAG
